>Addgene plasmid #41579 | FLM-R4136G | addgene partial sequence | sequence record 61339 | BGH-rev 5'-TAGAAGGCACAGTCGAGG-3'
TACTCATGGTGATGGTGATGATGACCGGTATGCATATTCAGATCCTCTTCTGAGATGAGTTTTTGTTCGA
AGGGCCCCAGATCCTCTTCTGAGATGAGTTTTTGTTCTCGAGCGGCCGCCCTAAGTGCTGCTGGGGTGGA
CCTTGTTCTTGGCCCGAAGGGGTGTCCTGCTGGGGCCAGTGGCCAGGTCCACACCCCGACTGGCCCGGGC
AAGGCGGCTGGGCAGTGCTGGCCGCAGGCCCGGGGATGGGCCACGGGAAGATCCGGCGGGCGCCCGGCTG
CTCCTGCGGCCTTGCAGGCTGTGCAGCTGCTGCTCCAGCTGGTAGACGTCCTCTGTGGCCTGGTTGAGTC
GGTCAAACTGGGTGAGCAGGGCCTCGAACACGGCTTGGAGGCGGGAGGGCTCAGGCTCACACCTTGTCCC
CAGCCGGCCCAGGCTCACGCTCAGCCCATCCAGCTGGCTGGAGGAGGTGGAGGGGTGCGAGGCATCGGAG
CCAGCGCTGGGTGGGGGCACATCCGGGGATACCTTGGAGCCCCTGGAGGAGCGAGAGGGCAGCGGCTCCA
TCCCTTCAAAGCGGACTTTGTGGCGGAACTCCTTGACCTTGCTGAGGCCCATCCAGAGGCGCAGCCCGCG
CAGGAACAACTCCACCATCTCGTAGTCCTGGGGCTCCCAGGCCGGCCGGTACAGCTCTCCACGCAAGGCG
TGGTAGCGCCAGCGGAGAATAACAGCCCCCAGCCGTAGGGCGCCCCACAGCCGCAGTGCCCAGAGCCCCA
CACACAGCAGGGGTGACAAGTGCCAGGACTCACGCGTCCTCGCCAGCACACACGCCACCCCCAGGCCCAG
CCCGAGGAGGAAGGAGATCACCGCCAGGGCCGCAGGGAGGGCAGAGGCTGCTGGCGGGTCAGGGAGGGCA
GAGGCTGTCTGCGGGTCAGGGAGGGCGGAGCCTGTCGGTGGGGCAGGGAGGGCAGAGGCCCTTGGTGG
