[The description below was written by a language model from this plasmid's Addgene catalogue record.]
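Description:
FLM-R4136G is a mammalian expression plasmid built on the Invitrogen pcDNA4/TO backbone (about 5.1 kb without insert) that carries a mutant form of human PKD1, the gene encoding polycystin-1, which is mutated in autosomal dominant polycystic kidney disease. It is propagated in E. coli under ampicillin selection, and the backbone provides a Zeocin resistance marker for selecting transfected mammalian cells. pcDNA4/TO vectors generally drive expression from a CMV promoter containing tetracycline operator sites, so the insert is expressed constitutively in ordinary cells and becomes tetracycline-inducible in lines that express the Tet repressor. The record itself does not list the promoter or provide a feature table, so these details are inferred from the named backbone rather than confirmed for this construct.

The insert is fused at its N-terminus to CD16.7, a chimeric tag that conventionally joins the CD16 extracellular domain to the CD7 transmembrane segment, which anchors an attached polypeptide at the membrane and gives it a surface-exposed epitope. The mutation field reads "FLM R4136G", indicating an arginine-to-glycine substitution at residue 4136 of polycystin-1, a position lying in the C-terminal region of the protein. The record does not define "FLM", nor does it state the insert size or which portion of PKD1 is included. The plasmid comes from work on how polycystin-1 regulates STAT transcription factor activity. It would plausibly be used alongside a corresponding non-mutant construct to test how the R4136G change affects polycystin-1-dependent signalling in transfected cells.
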