Addgene plasmid #41579: FLM-R4136G
Depositing lab: Thomas Weimbs. Depositing organization: University of California, Santa Barbara. Publication: Polycystin-1 regulates STAT activity by a dual mechanism. Talbot JJ, Shillingford JM, Vasanth S, Doerr N, Mukherjee S, Kinter MT, Watnick T, Weimbs T. Proc Natl Acad Sci U S A. 2011 May 10;108(19):7985-90. Epub 2011 Apr 25. 10.1073/pnas.1103816108 PubMed 21518865.
Backbone
  Vector backbone: pcDNA4/TO
  Backbone manufacturer: Invitrogen
  Backbone size w/o insert (bp): 5100
  Vector type: Mammalian Expression
  Selectable markers: Zeocin
Growth in bacteria
  Bacterial resistance: Ampicillin, 100 μg/mL
  Growth temperature: 37°C
  Growth strain: DH5alpha
  Copy number: Unknown
Gene/Insert
  Gene/Insert name: PKD1 (alt name: Polycystin-1)
  Species: H. sapiens (human)
  Mutation: FLM R4136G
  Entrez Gene: PKD1 (a.k.a. PBP, PC1, Pc-1, TRPP1)
  Tag / fusion protein: CD16.7 (N terminal on insert)
Terms and licenses: Academic/Nonprofit Terms; Industry Terms: Not Available to Industry
How to cite: FLM-R4136G was a gift from Thomas Weimbs (Addgene plasmid # 41579 ; http://n2t.net/addgene:41579 ; RRID:Addgene_41579)
